Addgene plasmid #48730: pTYB-pLAC-L108S/L109S/F112S
Purpose: Bacterial expression of Lacritin Protein with Mutation at proteins 108 and 109 Leucine to Serine and 112 from phenylalanine to serine
Depositing lab: Gordon Laurie. Depositing organization: University of Virginia. Publication: Lacritin rescues stressed epithelia via rapid forkhead box O3 (FOXO3)-associated autophagy that restores metabolism. Wang N, Zimmerman K, Raab RW, McKown RL, Hutnik CM, Talla V, Tyler MF 4th, Lee JK, Laurie GW. J Biol Chem. 2013 Jun 21;288(25):18146-61. doi: 10.1074/jbc.M112.436584. Epub 2013 May 2. PubMed 23640897.
Backbone
  Vector backbone: pTYB1
  Backbone manufacturer: New England BioLabs, INC
  Backbone size w/o insert (bp): 7477
  Total vector size (bp): 363
  Vector type: Bacterial Expression
Growth in bacteria
  Bacterial resistance: Ampicillin, 100 μg/mL
  Growth temperature: 37°C
  Growth strain: ER2566
  Growth instructions: Bacterial Strain was selected due to its ability to efficiently express mammalian protein (non-glycosolated) in bacterial cells.
  Copy number: High Copy
Gene/Insert
  Gene/Insert name: Lacritin (alt names: LACRT; pLAC)
  Species: H. sapiens (human)
  Insert size (bp): 363
  Mutation: Leucine 108 and 109 to Serine; phenylalanine 112 to Serine
  GenBank ID: NM_033277.1
  Entrez Gene: LACRT
  Promoter: T7
  Tag / fusion protein: Intein (C terminal on insert)
  Cloning method: Restriction Enzyme; 5′ cloning site EcoRI (unknown if destroyed); 3′ cloning site EcoRI (unknown if destroyed)
  Sequencing primers: 5′ ATGGAAGATGCCTCCTCT; 3′ TCATGCCCATGGTTTTAA
Terms and licenses: Academic/Nonprofit Terms; Industry Terms: Not Available to Industry
Depositor comments: Please note that amino acid numbering of this plasmid is relative to amino acid #20 in GenBank reference sequence NP_150593.1. E20 in the reference sequence is considered the first amino acid of lacritin in this plasmid.
How to cite: pTYB-pLAC-L108S/L109S/F112S was a gift from Gordon Laurie (Addgene plasmid # 48730 ; http://n2t.net/addgene:48730 ; RRID:Addgene_48730)
