[The description below was written by a language model from this plasmid's Addgene catalogue record.]
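Description:
pTYB-pLAC-L108S/L109S/F112S is a bacterial expression plasmid built on pTYB1, a commercial intein-fusion vector of about 7.5 kb. It is maintained in E. coli as a high-copy plasmid under ampicillin selection. The record lists ER2566 as the host, chosen by the depositor because it efficiently produces non-glycosylated mammalian protein; because expression is driven from a T7 promoter, the host must supply T7 RNA polymerase. The catalogue gives the total vector size as 363 bp. That figure is the insert length, so it appears to be an entry error rather than the size of the assembled plasmid.

The insert is a 363 bp human lacritin (LACRT) coding sequence carrying three substitutions: leucines 108 and 109 and phenylalanine 112 are each changed to serine. The depositor notes that residue numbering starts at glutamate 20 of the reference protein, which is treated as the first amino acid of lacritin in this plasmid, so positions are offset from the full-length precursor numbering. Lacritin is fused at its C terminus to the vector's intein tag. In pTYB-type vectors, this self-cleaving element generally allows the fusion to be captured on an affinity resin and the target protein then released without the tag. The fragment is recorded as cloned between EcoRI sites at both ends, and it is not known whether those sites survived.

The stated purpose is bacterial production of this triple-mutant lacritin. The associated publication concerns lacritin's rescue of stressed epithelia through FOXO3-associated autophagy, which suggests use as a recombinant variant for comparison with the wild-type protein, though the record does not describe the functional effect of the mutations. No feature table was supplied, so other backbone elements are not documented here.
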