>Addgene plasmid #48730 | pTYB-pLAC-L108S/L109S/F112S | addgene partial sequence | sequence record 72792 | T7 5'-TAATACGACTCACTATAGGG-3'
AATAATTTTGTTTAACTTTAAGAAGGAGATATACATATGGAAGATGCCTCCTCTGACTCGACGGGTGCTG
ATCCTGCCCAGGAAGCTGGGACCTCTAAGCCTAATGAAGAGATCTCAGGTCCAGCAGAACCAGCTTCACC
CCCAGAGACAACCACAACAGCCCAGGAGACTTCGGCGGCAGCAGTTCAGGGGACAGCCAAGGTCACCTCA
AGCAGGCAGGAACTAAACCCCCTGAAATCCATAGTGGAGAAAAGTATCTTACTAACAGAACAAGCCCTTG
CAAAAGCAGGAAAAGGAATGCACGGAGGCGTGCCAGGTGGAAAACAATTCATCGAAAATGGAAGTGAATT
TGCACAAAAATCATCGAAGAAATCCAGTCTATTAAAACCATGGGCATGCTTTGCCAAGGGTACCAATGTT
TTAATGGCGGATGGGTCTATTGAATGTATTGAAAACATTGAGGTTGGTAATAAGGTCATGGGTAAAGATG
GCAGACCTCGTGAGGTAATTAAATTGCCCAGAGGAAGAGAAACTATGTACAGCGTCGTGCAGAAAAGTCA
GCACAGAGCCCACAAAAGTGACTCAAGTCGTGAAGTGCCAGAATTACTCAAGTTTACGTGTAATGCGACC
CATGAGTTGGTTGTTAGAACACCTCGTAGTGTCCGCCGTTTGTCTCGTACCATTAAGGGTGTCGAATATT
TTGAAGTTATTACTTTTGAGATGGGCCAAAAGAAAGCCCCCGACGGTAGAATTGTTGAGCTTGTCAAGGA
AGTTTCAAAGAGCTACCCAATATCTGAGGGGCCTGAGAGAGCCAACGAATTAGTAGAATCCTATAGAAAG
GCTTCAAATAAAGCTTATTTTGAGTGGACTATTGAGGCCAGAGATCTTTCTCTGTTGGGTTCCCATGTTC
GTAAAGCTACCTACCAGACTTACGCTCCA
